>Addgene plasmid #12244 | pLOX-IWgfp | depositor full sequence | sequence record 7256 | Author sequence
AGTTGGAAGGGCTAATTCACTCCCAAAGAAGACAAGATATCCTTGATCTGTGGATCTACCACACACAAGG
CTACTTCCCTGATTAGCAGAACTACACACCAGGGCCAGGGGTCAGATATCCACTGACCTTTGGATGGTGC
TACAAGCTAGTACCAGTTGAGCCAGATAAGGTAGAAGAGGCCAATAAAGGAGAGAACACCAGCTTGTTAC
ACCCTGTGAGCCTGCATGGGATGGATGACCCGGAGAGAGAAGTGTTAGAGTGGAGGTTTGACAGCCGCCT
AGCATTTCATCACGTGGCCCGAGAGCTGCATCCGGAGTACTTCAAGAACTGCTGATATCGAGCTTGCTAC
AAGGGACTTTCCGCTGGGGACTTTCCAGGGAGGCGTGGCCTGGGCGGGACTGGGGAGTGGCGAGCCCTCA
GATCCTGCATATAAGCAGCTGCTTTTTGCCTGTACTGGGTCTCTCTGGTTAGACCAGATCTGAGCCTGGG
AGCTCTCTGGCTAACTAGGGAACCCACTGCTTAAGCCTCAATAAAGCTTGCCTTGAGTGCTTCAAGTAGT
GTGTGCCCGTCTGTTGTGTGACTCTGGTAACTAGAGATCCCTCAGACCCTTTTAGTCAGTGTGGAAAATC
TCTAGCAGTGGCGCCCGAACAGGGACTTGAAAGCGAAAGGGAAACCAGAGGAGCTCTCTCGACGCAGGAC
TCGGCTTGCTGAAGCGCGCACGGCAAGAGGCGAGGGGCGGCGACTGGTGAGTACGCCAAAAATTTTGACT
AGCGGAGGCTAGAAGGAGAGAGATGGGTGCGAGAGCGTCAGTATTAAGCGGGGGAGAATTAGATCGCGAT
GGGAAAAAATTCGGTTAAGGCCAGGGGGAAAGAAAAAATATAAATTAAAACATATAGTATGGGCAAGCAG
GGAGCTAGAACGATTCGCAGTTAATCCTGGCCTGTTAGAAACATCAGAAGGCTGTAGACAAATACTGGGA
CAGCTACAACCATCCCTTCAGACAGGATCAGAAGAACTTAGATCATTATATAATACAGTAGCAACCCTCT
ATTGTGTGCATCAAAGGATAGAGATAAAAGACACCAAGGAAGCTTTAGACAAGATAGAGGAAGAGCAAAA
CAAAAGTAAGACCACCGCACAGCAAGCGGCCGCTGATCTTCAGACCTGGAGGAGGAGATATGAGGGACAA
TTGGAGAAGTGAATTATATAAATATAAAGTAGTAAAAATTGAACCATTAGGAGTAGCACCCACCAAGGCA
AAGAGAAGAGTGGTGCAGAGAGAAAAAAGAGCAGTGGGAATAGGAGCTTTGTTCCTTGGGTTCTTGGGAG
CAGCAGGAAGCACTATGGGCGCAGCGTCAATGACGCTGACGGTACAGGCCAGACAATTATTGTCTGGTAT
AGTGCAGCAGCAGAACAATTTGCTGAGGGCTATTGAGGCGCAACAGCATCTGTTGCAACTCACAGTCTGG
GGCATCAAGCAGCTCCAGGCAAGAATCCTGGCTGTGGAAAGATACCTAAAGGATCAACAGCTCCTGGGGA
TTTGGGGTTGCTCTGGAAAACTCATTTGCACCACTGCTGTGCCTTGGAATGCTAGTTGGAGTAATAAATC
TCTGGAACAGATTTGGAATCACACGACCTGGATGGAGTGGGACAGAGAAATTAACAATTACACAAGCTTA
ATACACTCCTTAATTGAAGAATCGCAAAACCAGCAAGAAAAGAATGAACAAGAATTATTGGAATTAGATA
AATGGGCAAGTTTGTGGAATTGGTTTAACATAACAAATTGGCTGTGGTATATAAAATTATTCATAATGAT
AGTAGGAGGCTTGGTAGGTTTAAGAATAGTTTTTGCTGTACTTTCTATAGTGAATAGAGTTAGGCAGGGA
TATTCACCATTATCGTTTCAGACCCACCTCCCAACCCCGAGGGGACCCGACAGGCCCGAAGGAATAGAAG
AAGAAGGTGGAGAGAGAGACAGAGACAGATCCATTCGATTAGTGAACGGATCTCGACGGTATCGATAACC
ACTCCAAGTGGAGGCTGAGAAAGGTTTTGTAGCTGGGTAGAGTATGTACTAAGAGATGGAGACAGCTGGC
TCTGAGCTCTGAAGCAAGCACCTCTTATGGAGAGTTGCTGACCTTCAGGTGCAAATCTAAGATACTACAG
GAGAATACACCATGGGCTTCAGCCCAGTTGACTCCCGAGTGGGCTATGGGTTTGTGGAAGGAGAGATAGA
AGAGAAGGGACCTTTCTTCTTGAATTCTGCTTTCCTTCTACCTCTGAGGGTGAGCTGGGGTCTCAGCTGA
GGTGAGGACACAGCTATCAGTGGGAACTGTGAAACAACAGTTCAAGGGACAAAGTTACTAGGTCCCCCAA
CAACTGCAGCCTCCTGGGGAATGATGTGGAAAAATGCTCAGCCAAGGACAAAGAAGGCCTCACCCTCTCT
GAGACAATGTCCCCTGCTGTGAACTGGTTCATCAGGCCACCCAGGAGCCCCTCTTAAGACTCTAATTACC
CTAAGGCTAAGTAGAGGTGTTGTTGTCCAATGAGCACTTTCTGCAGACCTAGCACCAGGCAAGTGTTTGG
AAACTGCAGCTTCAGCCCCTCTGGCCATCTGCTGATCCACCCTTAATGGGACAAACAGCAAAGTCCAGGG
GTCAGGGGGGGGGTGCTTTGGACTATAAAGCTAGTGGGGATTCAGTAACCCCCAGCCCTAAGGATCCAGG
CCTAAGCTTACGCGTCCTAGCGCTACCGGTCGCCACCATGGTGAGCAAGGGCGAGGAGCTGTTCACCGGG
GTGGTGCCCATCCTGGTCGAGCTGGACGGCGACGTAAACGGCCACAAGTTCAGCGTGTCCGGCGAGGGCG
AGGGCGATGCCACCTACGGCAAGCTGACCCTGAAGTTCATCTGCACCACCGGCAAGCTGCCCGTGCCCTG
GCCCACCCTCGTGACCACCCTGACCTACGGCGTGCAGTGCTTCAGCCGCTACCCCGACCACATGAAGCAG
CACGACTTCTTCAAGTCCGCCATGCCCGAAGGCTACGTCCAGGAGCGCACCATCTTCTTCAAGGACGACG
GCAACTACAAGACCCGCGCCGAGGTGAAGTTCGAGGGCGACACCCTGGTGAACCGCATCGAGCTGAAGGG
CATCGACTTCAAGGAGGACGGCAACATCCTGGGGCACAAGCTGGAGTACAACTACAACAGCCACAACGTC
TATATCATGGCCGACAAGCAGAAGAACGGCATCAAGGTGAACTTCAAGATCCGCCACAACATCGAGGACG
GCAGCGTGCAGCTCGCCGACCACTACCAGCAGAACACCCCCATCGGCGACGGCCCCGTGCTGCTGCCCGA
CAACCACTACCTGAGCACCCAGTCCGCCCTGAGCAAAGACCCCAACGAGAAGCGCGATCACATGGTCCTG
CTGGAGTTCGTGACCGCCGCCGGGATCACTCTCGGCATGGACGAGCTGTACAAGTCCGGACTCAGATCTC
GACTAGCTAGTAGCTAGCTAGCTAGTCGAGCTCAAGCTTCGGAATTCGATATCAAGCTTATCGCGATACC
GTCGACCTCGAGGGAATTCCGATAATCAACCTCTGGATTACAAAATTTGTGAAAGATTGACTGGTATTCT
TAACTATGTTGCTCCTTTTACGCTATGTGGATACGCTGCTTTAATGCCTTTGTATCATGCTATTGCTTCC
CGTATGGCTTTCATTTTCTCCTCCTTGTATAAATCCTGGTTGCTGTCTCTTTATGAGGAGTTGTGGCCCG
TTGTCAGGCAACGTGGCGTGGTGTGCACTGTGTTTGCTGACGCAACCCCCACTGGTTGGGGCATTGCCAC
CACCTGTCAGCTCCTTTCCGGGACTTTCGCTTTCCCCCTCCCTATTGCCACGGCGGAACTCATCGCCGCC
TGCCTTGCCCGCTGCTGGACAGGGGCTCGGCTGTTGGGCACTGACAATTCCGTGGTGTTGTCGGGGAAGC
TGACGTCCTTTCCATGGCTGCTCGCCTGTGTTGCCACCTGGATTCTGCGCGGGACGTCCTTCTGCTACGT
CCCTTCGGCCCTCAATCCAGCGGACCTTCCTTCCCGCGGCCTGCTGCCGGCTCTGCGGCCTCTTCCGCGT
CTTCGCCTTCGCCCTCAGACGAGTCGGATCTCCCTTTGGGCCGCCTCCCCGCATCGGGAATTCGAGCTCG
GTACCTTTAAGACCAATGACTTACAAGGCAGCTGTAGATCTTAGCCACTTTTTAAAAGAAAAGGGGGGAC
TGGAAGGGCTAATTCACTCCCAACGAAGACAAGATGGGATCAATTCACCATGGGAATAACTTCGTATAGC
ATACATTATACGAAGTTATGCTGCTTTTTGCTTGTACTGGGTCTCTCTGGTTAGACCAGATCTGAGCCTG
GGAGCTCTCTGGCTAACTAGGGAACCCACTGCTTAAGCCTCAATAAAGCTTGCCTTGAGTGCTTCAAGTA
GTGTGTGCCCGTCTGTTGTGTGACTCTGGTAACTAGAGATCCCTCAGACCCTTTTAGTCAGTGTGGAAAA
TCTCTAGCAGCATCTAGAATTAATTCCGTGTATTCTATAGTGTCACCTAAATCGTATGTGTATGATACAT
AAGGTTATGTATTAATTGTAGCCGCGTTCTAACGACAATATGTACAAGCCTAATTGTGTAGCATCTGGCT
TACTGAAGCAGACCCTATCATCTCTCTCGTAAACTGCCGTCAGAGTCGGTTTGGTTGGACGAACCTTCTG
AGTTTCTGGTAACGCCGTCCCGCACCCGGAAATGGTCAGCGAACCAATCAGCAGGGTCATCGCTAGCCAG
ATCCTCTACGCCGGACGCATCGTGGCCGGCATCACCGGCGCCACAGGTGCGGTTGCTGGCGCCTATATCG
CCGACATCACCGATGGGGAAGATCGGGCTCGCCACTTCGGGCTCATGAGCGCTTGTTTCGGCGTGGGTAT
GGTGGCAGGCCCCGTGGCCGGGGGACTGTTGGGCGCCATCTCCTTGCATGCACCATTCCTTGCGGCGGCG
GTGCTCAACGGCCTCAACCTACTACTGGGCTGCTTCCTAATGCAGGAGTCGCATAAGGGAGAGCGTCGAA
TGGTGCACTCTCAGTACAATCTGCTCTGATGCCGCATAGTTAAGCCAGCCCCGACACCCGCCAACACCCG
CTGACGCGCCCTGACGGGCTTGTCTGCTCCCGGCATCCGCTTACAGACAAGCTGTGACCGTCTCCGGGAG
CTGCATGTGTCAGAGGTTTTCACCGTCATCACCGAAACGCGCGAGACGAAAGGGCCTCGTGATACGCCTA
TTTTTATAGGTTAATGTCATGATAATAATGGTTTCTTAGACGTCAGGTGGCACTTTTCGGGGAAATGTGC
GCGGAACCCCTATTTGTTTATTTTTCTAAATACATTCAAATATGTATCCGCTCATGAGACAATAACCCTG
ATAAATGCTTCAATAATATTGAAAAAGGAAGAGTATGAGTATTCAACATTTCCGTGTCGCCCTTATTCCC
TTTTTTGCGGCATTTTGCCTTCCTGTTTTTGCTCACCCAGAAACGCTGGTGAAAGTAAAAGATGCTGAAG
ATCAGTTGGGTGCACGAGTGGGTTACATCGAACTGGATCTCAACAGCGGTAAGATCCTTGAGAGTTTTCG
CCCCGAAGAACGTTTTCCAATGATGAGCACTTTTAAAGTTCTGCTATGTGGCGCGGTATTATCCCGTATT
GACGCCGGGCAAGAGCAACTCGGTCGCCGCATACACTATTCTCAGAATGACTTGGTTGAGTACTCACCAG
TCACAGAAAAGCATCTTACGGATGGCATGACAGTAAGAGAATTATGCAGTGCTGCCATAACCATGAGTGA
TAACACTGCGGCCAACTTACTTCTGACAACGATCGGAGGACCGAAGGAGCTAACCGCTTTTTTGCACAAC
ATGGGGGATCATGTAACTCGCCTTGATCGTTGGGAACCGGAGCTGAATGAAGCCATACCAAACGACGAGC
GTGACACCACGATGCCTGTAGCAATGGCAACAACGTTGCGCAAACTATTAACTGGCGAACTACTTACTCT
AGCTTCCCGGCAACAATTAATAGACTGGATGGAGGCGGATAAAGTTGCAGGACCACTTCTGCGCTCGGCC
CTTCCGGCTGGCTGGTTTATTGCTGATAAATCTGGAGCCGGTGAGCGTGGGTCTCGCGGTATCATTGCAG
CACTGGGGCCAGATGGTAAGCCCTCCCGTATCGTAGTTATCTACACGACGGGGAGTCAGGCAACTATGGA
TGAACGAAATAGACAGATCGCTGAGATAGGTGCCTCACTGATTAAGCATTGGTAACTGTCAGACCAAGTT
TACTCATATATACTTTAGATTGATTTAAAACTTCATTTTTAATTTAAAAGGATCTAGGTGAAGATCCTTT
TTGATAATCTCATGACCAAAATCCCTTAACGTGAGTTTTCGTTCCACTGAGCGTCAGACCCCGTAGAAAA
GATCAAAGGATCTTCTTGAGATCCTTTTTTTCTGCGCGTAATCTGCTGCTTGCAAACAAAAAAACCACCG
CTACCAGCGGTGGTTTGTTTGCCGGATCAAGAGCTACCAACTCTTTTTCCGAAGGTAACTGGCTTCAGCA
GAGCGCAGATACCAAATACTGTCCTTCTAGTGTAGCCGTAGTTAGGCCACCACTTCAAGAACTCTGTAGC
ACCGCCTACATACCTCGCTCTGCTAATCCTGTTACCAGTGGCTGCTGCCAGTGGCGATAAGTCGTGTCTT
ACCGGGTTGGACTCAAGACGATAGTTACCGGATAAGGCGCAGCGGTCGGGCTGAACGGGGGGTTCGTGCA
CACAGCCCAGCTTGGAGCGAACGACCTACACCGAACTGAGATACCTACAGCGTGAGCATTGAGAAAGCGC
CACGCTTCCCGAAGGGAGAAAGGCGGACAGGTATCCGGTAAGCGGCAGGGTCGGAACAGGAGAGCGCACG
AGGGAGCTTCCAGGGGGAAACGCCTGGTATCTTTATAGTCCTGTCGGGTTTCGCCACCTCTGACTTGAGC
GTCGATTTTTGTGATGCTCGTCAGGGGGGCGGAGCCTATGGAAAAACGCCAGCAACGCGGCCTTTTTACG
GTTCCTGGCCTTTTGCTGGCCTTTTGCTCACATGTTCTTTCCTGCGTTATCCCCTGATTCTGTGGATAAC
CGTATTACCGCCTTTGAGTGAGCTGATACCGCTCGCCGCAGCCGAACGACCGAGCGCAGCGAGTCAGTGA
GCGAGGAAGCGGAAGAGCGCCCAATACGCAAACCGCCTCTCCCCGCGCGTTGGCCGATTCATTAATGCAG
CTGTGGAATGTGTGTCAGTTAGGGTGTGGAAAGTCCCCAGGCTCCCCAGCAGGCAGAAGTATGCAAAGCA
TGCATCTCAATTAGTCAGCAACCAGGTGTGGAAAGTCCCCAGGCTCCCCAGCAGGCAGAAGTATGCAAAG
CATGCATCTCAATTAGTCAGCAACCATAGTCCCGCCCCTAACTCCGCCCATCCCGCCCCTAACTCCGCCC
AGTTCCGCCCATTCTCCGCCCCATGGCTGACTAATTTTTTTTATTTATGCAGAGGCCGAGGCCGCCTCGG
CCTCTGAGCTATTCCAGAAGTAGTGAGGAGGCTTTTTTGGAGGCCTAGGCTTTTGCAAAAAGCTTGGACA
CAAGACAGGCTTGCGAGATATGTTTGAGAATACCACTTTATCCCGCGTCAGGGAGAGGCAGTGCGTAAAA
AGACGCGGACTCATGTGAAATACTGGTTTTTAGTGCGCCAGATCTCTATAATCTCGCGCAACCTATTTTC
CCCTCGAACACTTTTTAAGCCGTAGATAAACAGGCTGGGACACTTCACATGAGCGAAAAATACATCGTCA
CCTGGGACATGTTGCAGATCCATGCACGTAAACTCGCAAGCCGACTGATGCCTTCTGAACAATGGAAAGG
CATTATTGCCGTAAGCCGTGGCGGTCTGTACCGGGTGCGTTACTGGCGCGTGAACTGGGTATTCGTCATG
TCGATACCGTTTGTATTTCCAGCTACGATCACGACAACCAGCGCGAGCTTAAAGTGCTGAAACGCGCAGA
AGGCGATGGCGAAGGCTTCATCGTTATTGATGACCTGGTGGATACCGGTGGTACTGCGGTTGCGATTCGT
GAAATGTATCCAAAAGCGCACTTTGTCACCATCTTCGCAAAACCGGCTGGTCGTCCGCTGGTTGATGACT
ATGTTGTTGATATCCCGCAAGATACCTGGATTGAACAGCCGTGGGATATGGGCGTCGTATTCGTCCCGCC
AATCTCCGGTCGCTAATCTTTTCAACGCCTGGCACTGCCGGGCGTTGTTCTTTTTAACTTCAGGCGGGTT
ACAATAGTTTCCAGTAAGTATTCTGGAGGCTGCATCCATGACACAGGCAAACCTGAGCGAAACCCTGTTC
AAACCCCGCTTTAAACATCCTGAAACCTCGACGCTAGTCCGCCGCTTTAATCACGGCGCACAACCGCCTG
TGCAGTCGGCCCTTGATGGTAAAACCATCCCTCACTGGTATCGCATGATTAACCGTCTGATGTGGATCTG
GCGCGGCATTGACCCACGCGAAATCCTCGACGTCCAGGCACGTATTGTGATGAGCGATGCCGAACGTACC
GACGATGATTTATACGATACGGTGATTGGCTACCGTGGCGGCAACTGGATTTATGAGTGGGCCCCGGATC
TTTGTGAAGGAACCTTACTTCTGTGGTGTGACATAATTGGACAAACTACCTACAGAGATTTAAAGCTCTA
AGGTAAATATAAAATTTTTAAGTGTATAATGTGTTAAACTACTGATTCTAATTGTTTGTGTATTTTAGAT
TCCAACCTATGGAACTGATGAATGGGAGCAGTGGTGGAATGCCTTTAATGAGGAAAACCTGTTTTGCTCA
GAAGAAATGCCATCTAGTGATGATGAGGCTACTGCTGACTCTCAACATTCTACTCCTCCAAAAAAGAAGA
GAAAGGTAGAAGACCCCAAGGACTTTCCTTCAGAATTGCTAAGTTTTTTGAGTCATGCTGTGTTTAGTAA
TAGAACTCTTGCTTGCTTTGCTATTTACACCACAAAGGAAAAAGCTGCACTGCTATACAAGAAAATTATG
GAAAAATATTCTGTAACCTTTATAAGTAGGCATAACAGTTATAATCATAACATACTGTTTTTTCTTACTC
CACACAGGCATAGAGTGTCTGCTATTAATAACTATGCTCAAAAATTGTGTACCTTTAGCTTTTTAATTTG
TAAAGGGGTTAATAAGGAATATTTGATGTATAGTGCCTTGACTAGAGATCATAATCAGCCATACCACATT
TGTAGAGGTTTTACTTGCTTTAAAAAACCTCCCACACCTCCCCCTGAACCTGAAACATAAAATGAATGCA
ATTGTTGTTGTTAACTTGTTTATTGCAGCTTATAATGGTTACAAATAAAGCAATAGCATCACAAATTTCA
CAAATAAAGCATTTTTTTCACTGCATTCTAGTTGTGGTTTGTCCAAACTCATCAATGTATCTTATCATGT
CTGGATCAACTGGATAACTCAAGCTAACCAAAATCATCCCAAACTTCCCACCCCATACCCTATTACCACT
GCCAATTACCTAGTGGTTTCATTTACTCTAAACCTGTGATTCCTCTGAATTATTTTCATTTTAAAGAAAT
TGTATTTGTTAAATATGTACTACAAACTTAGT
Features (pLannotate 1.2.2; 30 found; start..end, strand, type, name):
      3..332     +  CDS            nef (fragment): NEF_HV1BR - Experimental evidence at protein level: Swiss-Prot protein existence level 1. Extracellular Nef protein targets CD4(+) T-lymphocytes for apoptosis by interacting with CXCR4 surface receptors (PubMed:14990729). From Human immunodeficiency virus type 1 group M subtype B (isolate BRU/LAI) (HIV-1).
    380..637     +  LTR            5' LTR (truncated): truncated 5' long terminal repeat (LTR) from HIV-1
    684..809     +  misc_feature   HIV-1 Ψ: packaging signal of human immunodeficiency virus type 1
    793..1156    +  CDS            HIV-1 gag (fragment): gag protein from human immunodeficiency virus 1; gag
   1302..1535    +  misc_feature   RRE: The Rev response element (RRE) of HIV-1 allows for Rev-dependent mRNA export from the nucleus to the cytoplasm.
   1912..2012    +  CDS            Rev (fragment): human immunodeficiency virus 1 (HIV-1) Rev protein; rev; enhances nuclear export of unspliced and incompletely spliced viral mRNAs
   2768..3484    +  CDS            EGFP: EGFP is a basic (constitutively fluorescent) green fluorescent protein published in 1996, derived from Aequorea victoria. It is reported to be a rapidly-maturing weak dimer with moderate acid sensitivity.
   3485..3502    +  misc_feature   MCS (fragment): multiple cloning site
   3541..3584    +  misc_feature   MCS (fragment): pBluescript multiple cloning site
   3594..4182    +  misc_feature   WPRE: woodchuck hepatitis virus posttranscriptional regulatory element
   4201..4305    +  CDS            nef (fragment): NEF_HV1LA - Experimental evidence at protein level: Swiss-Prot protein existence level 1. Extracellular Nef protein targets CD4(+) T-lymphocytes for apoptosis by interacting with CXCR4 surface receptors. From Human immunodeficiency virus type 1 group M subtype B (isolate Lai) (HIV-1).
   4326..4359    +  protein_bind   loxP: Cre-mediated recombination occurs in the 8-bp core sequence (GCATACAT). Cre recombinase
   4379..4559    +  LTR            5' LTR (truncated): truncated 5' long terminal repeat (LTR) from HIV-1
   4584..4602    -  promoter       SP6 promoter: promoter for bacteriophage SP6 RNA polymerase
   4830..5109    +  CDS            TcR (fragment): tetracycline efflux protein; tet; confers resistance to tetracycline
   5110..5158    -  misc_feature   bom (fragment): basis of mobility region from pBR322
   5260..5295    -  CDS            rop (fragment): Rop protein, which maintains plasmids at low copy number; rop
   5390..5494    +  promoter       AmpR promoter: bla
   5495..6355    +  CDS            AmpR: β-lactamase; bla; confers resistance to ampicillin, carbenicillin, and related antibiotics
   6526..7114    +  rep_origin     ori: high-copy-number ColE1/pMB1/pBR322/pUC origin of replication
   7297..7353    +  CDS            lacI (fragment): lac repressor; lacI; The lac repressor binds to the lac operator to inhibit transcription in E. coli. This inhibition can be relieved by adding lactose or isopropyl-β-D-thiogalactopyranoside (IPTG).
   7360..7689    +  promoter       SV40 promoter: SV40 enhancer and early promoter
   7889..8008    +  CDS            gpt (fragment): XGPT_ECOLI - Also known as gpp, gxu. Experimental evidence at protein level: Swiss-Prot protein existence level 1. Purine salvage pathway enzyme that catalyzes the transfer of the ribosyl-5-phosphate group from 5-phospho-alpha-D-ribose 1- diphosphate (PRPP) to the N9 position of the 6-oxopurines guanine and xanthine to form the corresponding ribonucleotides GMP (guanosine 5'- monophosphate) and XMP (xanthosine 5'-monophosphate), with the release of PPi. To a lesser extent, also acts on hypoxanthine (PubMed:9100006, PubMed:3886014). Does not ribophosphorylate adenine (PubMed:3886014). From Esch
   8008..8343    +  CDS            gpt (fragment): XGPT_ECOLI - Also known as gpp, gxu. Experimental evidence at protein level: Swiss-Prot protein existence level 1. Purine salvage pathway enzyme that catalyzes the transfer of the ribosyl-5-phosphate group from 5-phospho-alpha-D-ribose 1- diphosphate (PRPP) to the N9 position of the 6-oxopurines guanine and xanthine to form the corresponding ribonucleotides GMP (guanosine 5'- monophosphate) and XMP (xanthosine 5'-monophosphate), with the release of PPi. To a lesser extent, also acts on hypoxanthine (PubMed:9100006, PubMed:3886014). Does not ribophosphorylate adenine (PubMed:3886014). From Esch
   8438..8743    +  CDS            frsA (fragment): FRSA_ECOLI - Also known as yafA. Experimental evidence at protein level: Swiss-Prot protein existence level 1. Catalyzes the hydrolysis of esters (PubMed:15808744). Displays esterase activity toward pNP-butyrate (PubMed:15808744). May stimulate mixed-acid fermentation by acting as a fermentation/respiration switch that down-regulates respiration and up- regulates fermentation rates (PubMed:15169777). From Escherichia coli (strain K12).
   8747..8821    +  CDS            small t antigen (fragment): SV40 (simian virus 40) small t antigen
   8823..8888    +  intron         small t intron: SV40 (simian virus 40) small t antigen intron
   9018..9038    +  CDS            SV40 NLS: nuclear localization signal of SV40 (simian virus 40) large T antigen
   9357..9440    +  CDS            large T antigen (fragment): large T antigen from SV40 (simian virus 40)
   9463..9597    +  polyA_signal   SV40 poly(A) signal: SV40 polyadenylation signal
