[The description below was written by a language model from this plasmid's Addgene catalogue record and pLannotate feature annotations shown in this document.]
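Description:
pLOX-IWgfp is an HIV-1-derived lentiviral transfer vector built on the pHR backbone, intended for mammalian expression and designed so that the integrated provirus can later be removed with Cre recombinase. It is maintained in E. coli as a high-copy plasmid through a ColE1/pUC-type origin with ampicillin selection (AmpR). Recombination-reducing host strains are recommended because of the repeated LTR sequences. The plasmid backbone also carries remnants of older vector lineages, including an SV40 promoter followed by gpt fragments, SV40 small t intron and poly(A) sequences, and pieces of TcR, rop and bom, none of which form part of the packaged genome.

The viral portion comprises a 5' LTR, the Ψ packaging signal with a gag fragment, and the RRE for Rev-dependent export of the genomic RNA. These are followed by the expression cassette, a WPRE to enhance transcript stability and expression, and a 3' LTR region containing a loxP site. According to the catalogue entry, EGFP is driven by the rat insulin II gene promoter. This promoter is not annotated in the feature table, but an unannotated stretch lies immediately upstream of the EGFP coding sequence. Because 3' LTR sequences are copied to the 5' LTR during reverse transcription, the single loxP site should be duplicated in the integrated provirus. The transgene is then flanked by loxP sites and can be excised by Cre.

The associated publication concerns reversible immortalization of human primary cells with lentivectors, and this GFP version plausibly serves as an insulin-promoter reporter within that system. The depositor notes that the full sequence is approximate and not fully verified.
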