Addgene plasmid #12244: pLOX-IWgfp
Depositing lab: Didier Trono. Depositing organization: Swiss Federal Institute of Technology (EPFL). Publication: Reversible immortalization of human primary cells by lentivector-mediated transfer of specific genes. Salmon P, Oberholzer J, Occhiodoro T, Morel P, Lou J, Trono D. Mol Ther. 2000 Oct . 2(4):404-14. 10.1006/mthe.2000.0141 PubMed 11020357.
Backbone
  Vector backbone: pHR
  Backbone size w/o insert (bp): 9762
  Vector type: Mammalian Expression, Lentiviral, Cre/Lox
Growth in bacteria
  Bacterial resistance: Ampicillin, 100 μg/mL
  Growth temperature: 37°C
  Growth strain: Stbl3
  Growth instructions: Use Stbl3 or HB101 to reduce chance of recombination. Grow at 37C
  Copy number: High Copy
Gene/Insert
  Gene/Insert name: eGFP
  Mutation: Promoter of the Rat Insulin II gene is upstream of GFP. LoxP in 3' LTR.
  Cloning method: Restriction Enzyme
  Sequencing primers: 5′ EGFP_N primer rev for promoter
Terms and licenses: Academic/Nonprofit Terms; Industry Terms: Not Available to Industry
Depositor comments: Please note that the full sequence for this plasmid is approximated and not fully verified. Please visit the Trono lab http://tronolab.epfl.ch for cloning strategies, protocols, publications, and more.
How to cite: pLOX-IWgfp was a gift from Didier Trono (Addgene plasmid # 12244 ; http://n2t.net/addgene:12244 ; RRID:Addgene_12244)
