>Addgene plasmid #12244 | pLOX-IWgfp | addgene partial sequence | sequence record 18794 | EGFP-N 5'-CGTCGCCGTCCAGCTCGACCAG-3'
ACNCGGGNANGCTCTCGCCCTTGCTCACCATGGTGGCGACCGGTAGCGCTAGGACGCGTAAGCTTAGGCC
TGGATCCTTAGGGCTGGGGGTTACTGAATCCCCACTAGCTTTATAGTCCAAAGCACCCCCCCCCTGACCC
CTGGACTTTGCTGTTTGTCCCATTAAGGGTGGATCAGCAGATGGCCAGAGGGGCTGAAGCTGCAGTTTCC
AAACACTTGCCTGGTGCTAGGTCTGCAGAAAGTGCTCATTGGACAACAACACCTCTACTTAGCCTTAGGG
TAATTAGAGTCTTAATAGGGGCTCCTGGGTGGCCTGATGAACCAGTTCACAGCAGGGGACATTGTCTCAG
ANAGGGTGAGGCCTTCTTTGTCCTTGGCTGANCATTTTTCCACATCATTCCCCAGGAGGCTGCAGTTGTT
GGGGGACCTAGTAACTTTGTCCCTTGAACTGTTGTTTCACAGTTCCCACTGATAGCTGTGTCCTCACCTC
AGCTGANACCCCAGCTCACCCTCAGAGGTAGAAGGAAAGCAGAATTCAAGAAGAAAGGTCCCTTCTCTTC
TATCTCTCCTTCCACAAACCCATAGCCCACTCGGGAGTCAACTGGGCTGAAGCCCCATGGTGTATTCTCC
TGTAGTATCTTAGATTTGCACCTGAAGGTCAGCAACTCTCCATAAGAGGTGCTTGCTTCAGAGCTCAGAG
CCAGCTGTCTCCATCTCTTANTACATACTCTACCCAGCTACAAAACTTTCTCAGCTCCACTTGGATGGTA
TCGATGGTCAAGCTANTCTCGTGANCANACGTCNAATCGTCANATCGATGACTGTTCTGTNCTTTCACTC
TCTNATCTNG
